Addgene plasmid #139458: LentiGuide-Puro-NCOA7g2 (BB23)
Purpose: Lentiviral vector with gRNA targeting human NCOA7 short isoform; includes puromycin selectable marker
Depositing lab: Caroline Goujon. Depositing organization: CNRS, Delegation Occitanie Est. Publication: The interferon-inducible isoform of NCOA7 inhibits endosome-mediated viral entry. Doyle T, Moncorge O, Bonaventure B, Pollpeter D, Lussignol M, Tauziet M, Apolonia L, Catanese MT, Goujon C, Malim MH. Nat Microbiol. 2018 Dec;3(12):1369-1376. doi: 10.1038/s41564-018-0273-9. Epub 2018 Nov 26. PubMed 30478388.
Backbone
  Vector backbone: LentiGuide-Puro
  Backbone manufacturer: Feng Zhang (Addgene plasmid # 52963)
  Vector type: Mammalian Expression, Lentiviral
  Selectable markers: Puromycin
Growth in bacteria
  Bacterial resistance: Ampicillin, 100 μg/mL
  Growth temperature: 37°C
  Growth strain: NEB Stable
  Copy number: High Copy
Gene/Insert
  Gene/Insert name: NCOA7 short isoform-targeting sgRNA inserted; resistance gene: puroR
  gRNA/shRNA sequence: g2-NCOA7 5′-aaaaggctcttcgtcaggtc
  Species: Synthetic
  Entrez Gene: NCOA7 (a.k.a. ERAP140, ESNA1, NCOA7-AS, Nbla00052, Nbla10993, TLDC4, dJ187J11.3)
  Promoter: EF-1a / U6
  Cloning method: Restriction Enzyme; 5′ cloning site BsmBI (unknown if destroyed); 3′ cloning site BsmBI (unknown if destroyed)
Resource information
  A portion of this plasmid was derived from a plasmid made by: Feng Zhang (Addgene plasmid # 52963)
Terms and licenses: Academic/Nonprofit Terms; Industry Terms: Not Available to Industry
How to cite: LentiGuide-Puro-NCOA7g2 (BB23) was a gift from Caroline Goujon (Addgene plasmid # 139458 ; http://n2t.net/addgene:139458 ; RRID:Addgene_139458)
