[The description below was written by a language model from this plasmid's Addgene catalogue record and pLannotate feature annotations shown in this document.]
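Description:
LentiGuide-Puro-NCOA7g2 (BB23) is a lentiviral transfer plasmid built on the LentiGuide-Puro backbone that delivers a single guide RNA directed against the short isoform of human NCOA7, identified in the associated study as the interferon-inducible isoform. It carries no Cas9, so it is meant for cells that obtain the Streptococcus pyogenes nuclease from another source. In bacteria it is maintained through a high-copy ColE1/pUC-type origin and an ampicillin resistance gene (β-lactamase). An f1 origin, lac regulatory remnants and T3/T7 promoters are also annotated as carry-overs from the cloning backbone.

The viral portion follows a third-generation, self-inactivating design. An RSV promoter drives a truncated HIV-1 5' LTR, followed by the Ψ packaging signal with a partial gag sequence, the Rev response element for Rev-dependent nuclear export of the genomic RNA, and a central polypurine tract. The genome ends in a ΔU3 3' LTR, followed by an SV40 polyadenylation signal and SV40 origin. Two expression units sit between the LTRs. A human U6 RNA polymerase III promoter transcribes the NCOA7-specific spacer, cloned through BsmBI sites, fused to the Cas9 gRNA scaffold. Downstream, the EF-1α core promoter with its intron A drives puromycin N-acetyltransferase, allowing selection of transduced mammalian cells, and a WPRE enhances transcript expression.

The plasmid is suited to packaging into lentiviral particles for stable guide delivery and CRISPR/Cas9 disruption of NCOA7. The associated publication concerns this isoform's inhibition of endosome-mediated viral entry.
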