Features (pLannotate 1.2.2; 29 found; start..end, strand, type, name):
     14..80      +  CDS            small t antigen (fragment): SV40 (simian virus 40) small t antigen
    106..317     +  promoter       EF-1α core promoter: core promoter for human elongation factor EF-1α
    318..1256    +  intron         EF-1α intron A: intron upstream of the start codon of human EF-1α
   1278..1877    +  CDS            PuroR (fragment): puromycin N-acetyltransferase; pac from Streptomyces; confers resistance to puromycin
   1893..2481    +  misc_feature   WPRE: woodchuck hepatitis virus posttranscriptional regulatory element
   2532..2551    +  misc_feature   cPPT/CTS (fragment): central polypurine tract and central termination sequence of HIV-1
   2553..2786    +  LTR            3' LTR (ΔU3): self-inactivating 3' long terminal repeat (LTR) from HIV-1
   2864..2985    +  polyA_signal   SV40 poly(A) signal: SV40 polyadenylation signal
   3025..3160    +  rep_origin     SV40 ori: SV40 origin of replication
   3181..3199    -  promoter       T7 promoter: promoter for bacteriophage T7 RNA polymerase
   3207..3362    +  CDS            lacZα (fragment): LacZα fragment of β-galactosidase; lacZ fragment
   3367..3795    +  rep_origin     f1 ori (sequence partly withheld): f1 bacteriophage origin of replication; arrow indicates direction of (+) strand synthesis
   3848..3952    +  promoter       AmpR promoter: bla
   3953..4813    +  CDS            AmpR: β-lactamase; bla; confers resistance to ampicillin, carbenicillin, and related antibiotics
   4984..5572    +  rep_origin     ori: high-copy-number ColE1/pMB1/pBR322/pUC origin of replication
   5755..5847    +  CDS            lacI (fragment): lac repressor; lacI; The lac repressor binds to the lac operator to inhibit transcription in E. coli. This inhibition can be relieved by adding lactose or isopropyl-β-D-thiogalactopyranoside (IPTG).
   5860..5881    +  protein_bind   CAP binding site: CAP binding activates transcription in the presence of cAMP. E. coli catabolite activator protein
   5896..5926    +  promoter       lac promoter: promoter for the E. coli lac operon
   5934..5950    +  protein_bind   lac operator: The lac repressor binds to the lac operator to inhibit transcription in E. coli. This inhibition can be relieved by adding lactose or isopropyl-β-D-thiogalactopyranoside (IPTG). lac repressor encoded by lacI
   5995..6013    +  promoter       T3 promoter: promoter for bacteriophage T3 RNA polymerase
   6041..6267    +  promoter       RSV promoter: Rous sarcoma virus enhancer/promoter
   6268..6448    +  LTR            5' LTR (truncated): truncated 5' long terminal repeat (LTR) from HIV-1
   6495..6620    +  misc_feature   HIV-1 Ψ: packaging signal of human immunodeficiency virus type 1
   6604..6967    +  CDS            HIV-1 gag (fragment): gag protein from human immunodeficiency virus 1; gag
   7113..7346    +  misc_feature   RRE: The Rev response element (RRE) of HIV-1 allows for Rev-dependent mRNA export from the nucleus to the cytoplasm.
   7723..7749    +  CDS            Rev (fragment): human immunodeficiency virus 1 (HIV-1) Rev protein; rev; enhances nuclear export of unspliced and incompletely spliced viral mRNAs
   7753..7993    +  promoter       U6 promoter: RNA polymerase III promoter for human U6 snRNA
   8023..8098    +  misc_RNA       gRNA scaffold: guide RNA scaffold for the Streptococcus pyogenes CRISPR/Cas9 system
   8154..8271    +  misc_feature   cPPT/CTS: central polypurine tract and central termination sequence of HIV-1
>Addgene plasmid #139458 | LentiGuide-Puro-NCOA7g2 (BB23) | addgene full sequence | sequence record 308461 | Addgene NGS Result
CCCGGGTGCAAAGATGGATAAAGTTTTAAACAGAGAGGAATCTTTGCAGCTAATGGACCTTCTAGGTCTT
GAAAGGAGTGGGAATTGGCTCCGGTGCCCGTCAGTGGGCAGAGCGCACATCGCCCACAGTCCCCGAGAAG
TTGGGGGGAGGGGTCGGCAATTGATCCGGTGCCTAGAGAAGGTGGCGCGGGGTAAACTGGGAAAGTGATG
TCGTGTACTGGCTCCGCCTTTTTCCCGAGGGTGGGGGAGAACCGTATATAAGTGCAGTAGTCGCCGTGAA
CGTTCTTTTTCGCAACGGGTTTGCCGCCAGAACACAGGTAAGTGCCGTGTGTGGTTCCCGCGGGCCTGGC
CTCTTTACGGGTTATGGCCCTTGCGTGCCTTGAATTACTTCCACCTGGCTGCAGTACGTGATTCTTGATC
CCGAGCTTCGGGTTGGAAGTGGGTGGGAGAGTTCGAGGCCTTGCGCTTAAGGAGCCCCTTCGCCTCGTGC
TTGAGTTGAGGCCTGGCCTGGGCGCTGGGGCCGCCGCGTGCGAATCTGGTGGCACCTTCGCGCCTGTCTC
GCTGCTTTCGATAAGTCTCTAGCCATTTAAAATTTTTGATGACCTGCTGCGACGCTTTTTTTCTGGCAAG
ATAGTCTTGTAAATGCGGGCCAAGATCTGCACACTGGTATTTCGGTTTTTGGGGCCGCGGGCGGCGACGG
GGCCCGTGCGTCCCAGCGCACATGTTCGGCGAGGCGGGGCCTGCGAGCGCGGCCACCGAGAATCGGACGG
GGGTAGTCTCAAGCTGGCCGGCCTGCTCTGGTGCCTGGCCTCGCGCCGCCGTGTATCGCCCCGCCCTGGG
CGGCAAGGCTGGCCCGGTCGGCACCAGTTGCGTGAGCGGAAAGATGGCCGCTTCCCGGCCCTGCTGCAGG
GAGCTCAAAATGGAGGACGCGGCGCTCGGGAGAGCGGGCGGGTGAGTCACCCACACAAAGGAAAAGGGCC
TTTCCGTCCTCAGCCGTCGCTTCATGTGACTCCACGGAGTACCGGGCGCCGTCCAGGCACCTCGATTAGT
TCTCGAGCTTTTGGAGTACGTCGTCTTTAGGTTGGGGGGAGGGGTTTTATGCGATGGAGTTTCCCCACAC
TGAGTGGGTGGAGACTGAAGTTAGGCCAGCTTGGCACTTGATGTAATTCTCCTTGGAATTTGCCCTTTTT
GAGTTTGGATCTTGGTTCATTCTCAAGCCTCAGACAGTGGTTCAAAGTTTTTTTCTTCCATTTCAGGTGT
CGTGACGTACGGCCACCATGACCGAGTACAAGCCCACGGTGCGCCTCGCCACCCGCGACGACGTCCCCAG
GGCCGTACGCACCCTCGCCGCCGCGTTCGCCGACTACCCCGCCACGCGCCACACCGTCGATCCGGACCGC
CACATCGAGCGGGTCACCGAGCTGCAAGAACTCTTCCTCACGCGCGTCGGGCTCGACATCGGCAAGGTGT
GGGTCGCGGACGACGGCGCCGCCGTGGCGGTCTGGACCACGCCGGAGAGCGTCGAAGCGGGGGCGGTGTT
CGCCGAGATCGGCCCGCGCATGGCCGAGTTGAGCGGTTCCCGGCTGGCCGCGCAGCAACAGATGGAAGGC
CTCCTGGCGCCGCACCGGCCCAAGGAGCCCGCGTGGTTCCTGGCCACCGTCGGAGTCTCGCCCGACCACC
AGGGCAAGGGTCTGGGCAGCGCCGTCGTGCTCCCCGGAGTGGAGGCGGCCGAGCGCGCCGGGGTGCCCGC
CTTCCTGGAGACCTCCGCGCCCCGCAACCTCCCCTTCTACGAGCGGCTCGGCTTCACCGTCACCGCCGAC
GTCGAGGTGCCCGAAGGACCGCGCACCTGGTGCATGACCCGCAAGCCCGGTGCCTGAACGCGTTAAGTCG
ACAATCAACCTCTGGATTACAAAATTTGTGAAAGATTGACTGGTATTCTTAACTATGTTGCTCCTTTTAC
GCTATGTGGATACGCTGCTTTAATGCCTTTGTATCATGCTATTGCTTCCCGTATGGCTTTCATTTTCTCC
TCCTTGTATAAATCCTGGTTGCTGTCTCTTTATGAGGAGTTGTGGCCCGTTGTCAGGCAACGTGGCGTGG
TGTGCACTGTGTTTGCTGACGCAACCCCCACTGGTTGGGGCATTGCCACCACCTGTCAGCTCCTTTCCGG
GACTTTCGCTTTCCCCCTCCCTATTGCCACGGCGGAACTCATCGCCGCCTGCCTTGCCCGCTGCTGGACA
GGGGCTCGGCTGTTGGGCACTGACAATTCCGTGGTGTTGTCGGGGAAATCATCGTCCTTTCCTTGGCTGC
TCGCCTGTGTTGCCACCTGGATTCTGCGCGGGACGTCCTTCTGCTACGTCCCTTCGGCCCTCAATCCAGC
GGACCTTCCTTCCCGCGGCCTGCTGCCGGCTCTGCGGCCTCTTCCGCGTCTTCGCCTTCGCCCTCAGACG
AGTCGGATCTCCCTTTGGGCCGCCTCCCCGCGTCGACTTTAAGACCAATGACTTACAAGGCAGCTGTAGA
TCTTAGCCACTTTTTAAAAGAAAAGGGGGGACTGGAAGGGCTAATTCACTCCCAACGAAGACAAGATCTG
CTTTTTGCTTGTACTGGGTCTCTCTGGTTAGACCAGATCTGAGCCTGGGAGCTCTCTGGCTAACTAGGGA
ACCCACTGCTTAAGCCTCAATAAAGCTTGCCTTGAGTGCTTCAAGTAGTGTGTGCCCGTCTGTTGTGTGA
CTCTGGTAACTAGAGATCCCTCAGACCCTTTTAGTCAGTGTGGAAAATCTCTAGCAGTACGTATAGTAGT
TCATGTCATCTTATTATTCAGTATTTATAACTTGCAAAGAAATGAATATCAGAGAGTGAGAGGAACTTGT
TTATTGCAGCTTATAATGGTTACAAATAAAGCAATAGCATCACAAATTTCACAAATAAAGCATTTTTTTC
ACTGCATTCTAGTTGTGGTTTGTCCAAACTCATCAATGTATCTTATCATGTCTGGCTCTAGCTATCCCGC
CCCTAACTCCGCCCATCCCGCCCCTAACTCCGCCCAGTTCCGCCCATTCTCCGCCCCATGGCTGACTAAT
TTTTTTTATTTATGCAGAGGCCGAGGCCGCCTCGGCCTCTGAGCTATTCCAGAAGTAGTGAGGAGGCTTT
TTTGGAGGCCTAGGGACGTACCCAATTCGCCCTATAGTGAGTCGTATTACGCGCGCTCACTGGCCGTCGT
TTTACAACGTCGTGACTGGGAAAACCCTGGCGTTACCCAACTTAATCGCCTTGCAGCACATCCCCCTTTC
GCCAGCTGGCGTAATAGCGAAGAGGCCCGCACCGATCGCCCTTCCCAACAGTTGCGCAGCCTGAATGGCG
AATGGG
[124 nt withheld, positions 3367-3490]
C
[91 nt withheld, positions 3492-3582]
A
[49 nt withheld, positions 3584-3632]
CCTTTGACGTTGGAGTCCACGTTCTTT
[37 nt withheld, positions 3660-3696]
ACCCTATCTCGGTCTATTCTTTTGATTTATAAGGGATTTTGCCGATTTCGGCCTATTGGTTAAAAAATGA
GCTGATTTAACAAAAATTTAACGCGAATTTTAACAAAATATTAACGCTTACAATTTAGGTGGCACTTTTC
GGGGAAATGTGCGCGGAACCCCTATTTGTTTATTTTTCTAAATACATTCAAATATGTATCCGCTCATGAG
ACAATAACCCTGATAAATGCTTCAATAATATTGAAAAAGGAAGAGTATGAGTATTCAACATTTCCGTGTC
GCCCTTATTCCCTTTTTTGCGGCATTTTGCCTTCCTGTTTTTGCTCACCCAGAAACGCTGGTGAAAGTAA
AAGATGCTGAAGATCAGTTGGGTGCACGAGTGGGTTACATCGAACTGGATCTCAACAGCGGTAAGATCCT
TGAGAGTTTTCGCCCCGAAGAACGTTTTCCAATGATGAGCACTTTTAAAGTTCTGCTATGTGGCGCGGTA
TTATCCCGTATTGACGCCGGGCAAGAGCAACTCGGTCGCCGCATACACTATTCTCAGAATGACTTGGTTG
AGTACTCACCAGTCACAGAAAAGCATCTTACGGATGGCATGACAGTAAGAGAATTATGCAGTGCTGCCAT
AACCATGAGTGATAACACTGCGGCCAACTTACTTCTGACAACGATCGGAGGACCGAAGGAGCTAACCGCT
TTTTTGCACAACATGGGGGATCATGTAACTCGCCTTGATCGTTGGGAACCGGAGCTGAATGAAGCCATAC
CAAACGACGAGCGTGACACCACGATGCCTGTAGCAATGGCAACAACGTTGCGCAAACTATTAACTGGCGA
ACTACTTACTCTAGCTTCCCGGCAACAATTAATAGACTGGATGGAGGCGGATAAAGTTGCAGGACCACTT
CTGCGCTCGGCCCTTCCGGCTGGCTGGTTTATTGCTGATAAATCTGGAGCCGGTGAGCGTGGGTCTCGCG
GTATCATTGCAGCACTGGGGCCAGATGGTAAGCCCTCCCGTATCGTAGTTATCTACACGACGGGGAGTCA
GGCAACTATGGATGAACGAAATAGACAGATCGCTGAGATAGGTGCCTCACTGATTAAGCATTGGTAACTG
TCAGACCAAGTTTACTCATATATACTTTAGATTGATTTAAAACTTCATTTTTAATTTAAAAGGATCTAGG
TGAAGATCCTTTTTGATAATCTCATGACCAAAATCCCTTAACGTGAGTTTTCGTTCCACTGAGCGTCAGA
CCCCGTAGAAAAGATCAAAGGATCTTCTTGAGATCCTTTTTTTCTGCGCGTAATCTGCTGCTTGCAAACA
AAAAAACCACCGCTACCAGCGGTGGTTTGTTTGCCGGATCAAGAGCTACCAACTCTTTTTCCGAAGGTAA
CTGGCTTCAGCAGAGCGCAGATACCAAATACTGTTCTTCTAGTGTAGCCGTAGTTAGGCCACCACTTCAA
GAACTCTGTAGCACCGCCTACATACCTCGCTCTGCTAATCCTGTTACCAGTGGCTGCTGCCAGTGGCGAT
AAGTCGTGTCTTACCGGGTTGGACTCAAGACGATAGTTACCGGATAAGGCGCAGCGGTCGGGCTGAACGG
GGGGTTCGTGCACACAGCCCAGCTTGGAGCGAACGACCTACACCGAACTGAGATACCTACAGCGTGAGCT
ATGAGAAAGCGCCACGCTTCCCGAAGGGAGAAAGGCGGACAGGTATCCGGTAAGCGGCAGGGTCGGAACA
GGAGAGCGCACGAGGGAGCTTCCAGGGGGAAACGCCTGGTATCTTTATAGTCCTGTCGGGTTTCGCCACC
TCTGACTTGAGCGTCGATTTTTGTGATGCTCGTCAGGGGGGCGGAGCCTATGGAAAAACGCCAGCAACGC
GGCCTTTTTACGGTTCCTGGCCTTTTGCTGGCCTTTTGCTCACATGTTCTTTCCTGCGTTATCCCCTGAT
TCTGTGGATAACCGTATTACCGCCTTTGAGTGAGCTGATACCGCTCGCCGCAGCCGAACGACCGAGCGCA
GCGAGTCAGTGAGCGAGGAAGCGGAAGAGCGCCCAATACGCAAACCGCCTCTCCCCGCGCGTTGGCCGAT
TCATTAATGCAGCTGGCACGACAGGTTTCCCGACTGGAAAGCGGGCAGTGAGCGCAACGCAATTAATGTG
AGTTAGCTCACTCATTAGGCACCCCAGGCTTTACACTTTATGCTTCCGGCTCGTATGTTGTGTGGAATTG
TGAGCGGATAACAATTTCACACAGGAAACAGCTATGACCATGATTACGCCAAGCGCGCAATTAACCCTCA
CTAAAGGGAACAAAAGCTGGAGCTGCAAGCTTAATGTAGTCTTATGCAATACTCTTGTAGTCTTGCAACA
TGGTAACGATGAGTTAGCAACATGCCTTACAAGGAGAGAAAAAGCACCGTGCATGCCGATTGGTGGAAGT
AAGGTGGTACGATCGTGCCTTATTAGGAAGGCAACAGACGGGTCTGACATGGATTGGACGAACCACTGAA
TTGCCGCATTGCAGAGATATTGTATTTAAGTGCCTAGCTCGATACATAAACGGGTCTCTCTGGTTAGACC
AGATCTGAGCCTGGGAGCTCTCTGGCTAACTAGGGAACCCACTGCTTAAGCCTCAATAAAGCTTGCCTTG
AGTGCTTCAAGTAGTGTGTGCCCGTCTGTTGTGTGACTCTGGTAACTAGAGATCCCTCAGACCCTTTTAG
TCAGTGTGGAAAATCTCTAGCAGTGGCGCCCGAACAGGGACTTGAAAGCGAAAGGGAAACCAGAGGAGCT
CTCTCGACGCAGGACTCGGCTTGCTGAAGCGCGCACGGCAAGAGGCGAGGGGCGGCGACTGGTGAGTACG
CCAAAAATTTTGACTAGCGGAGGCTAGAAGGAGAGAGATGGGTGCGAGAGCGTCAGTATTAAGCGGGGGA
GAATTAGATCGCGATGGGAAAAAATTCGGTTAAGGCCAGGGGGAAAGAAAAAATATAAATTAAAACATAT
AGTATGGGCAAGCAGGGAGCTAGAACGATTCGCAGTTAATCCTGGCCTGTTAGAAACATCAGAAGGCTGT
AGACAAATACTGGGACAGCTACAACCATCCCTTCAGACAGGATCAGAAGAACTTAGATCATTATATAATA
CAGTAGCAACCCTCTATTGTGTGCATCAAAGGATAGAGATAAAAGACACCAAGGAAGCTTTAGACAAGAT
AGAGGAAGAGCAAAACAAAAGTAAGACCACCGCACAGCAAGCGGCCGCTGATCTTCAGACCTGGAGGAGG
AGATATGAGGGACAATTGGAGAAGTGAATTATATAAATATAAAGTAGTAAAAATTGAACCATTAGGAGTA
GCACCCACCAAGGCAAAGAGAAGAGTGGTGCAGAGAGAAAAAAGAGCAGTGGGAATAGGAGCTTTGTTCC
TTGGGTTCTTGGGAGCAGCAGGAAGCACTATGGGCGCAGCGTCAATGACGCTGACGGTACAGGCCAGACA
ATTATTGTCTGGTATAGTGCAGCAGCAGAACAATTTGCTGAGGGCTATTGAGGCGCAACAGCATCTGTTG
CAACTCACAGTCTGGGGCATCAAGCAGCTCCAGGCAAGAATCCTGGCTGTGGAAAGATACCTAAAGGATC
AACAGCTCCTGGGGATTTGGGGTTGCTCTGGAAAACTCATTTGCACCACTGCTGTGCCTTGGAATGCTAG
TTGGAGTAATAAATCTCTGGAACAGATTTGGAATCACACGACCTGGATGGAGTGGGACAGAGAAATTAAC
AATTACACAAGCTTAATACACTCCTTAATTGAAGAATCGCAAAACCAGCAAGAAAAGAATGAACAAGAAT
TATTGGAATTAGATAAATGGGCAAGTTTGTGGAATTGGTTTAACATAACAAATTGGCTGTGGTATATAAA
ATTATTCATAATGATAGTAGGAGGCTTGGTAGGTTTAAGAATAGTTTTTGCTGTACTTTCTATAGTGAAT
AGAGTTAGGCAGGGATATTCACCATTATCGTTTCAGACCCACCTCCCAACCCCGAGGGGACCCAGAGAGG
GCCTATTTCCCATGATTCCTTCATATTTGCATATACGATACAAGGCTGTTAGAGAGATAATTAGAATTAA
TTTGACTGTAAACACAAAGATATTAGTACAAAATACGTGACGTAGAAAGTAATAATTTCTTGGGTAGTTT
GCAGTTTTAAAATTATGTTTTAAAATGGACTATCATATGCTTACCGTAACTTGAAAGTATTTCGATTTCT
TGGCTTTATATATCTTGTGGAAAGGACGAAACACCGAAAAGGCTCTTCGTCAGGTCGTTTTAGAGCTAGA
AATAGCAAGTTAAAATAAGGCTAGTCCGTTATCAACTTGAAAAAGTGGCACCGAGTCGGTGCTTTTTTAA
GCTTGGCGTAACTAGATCTTGAGACAAATGGCAGTATTCATCCACAATTTTAAAAGAAAAGGGGGGATTG
GGGGGTACAGTGCAGGGGAAAGAATAGTAGACATAATAGCAACAGACATACAAACTAAAGAATTACAAAA
ACAAATTACAAAAATTCAAAATTTTCGGGTTTATTACAGGGACAGCAGAGATCCACTTTGGCGCCGGCTC
GAGGGGG
